Addgene plasmid #41303: TAL3129
Depositing lab: Keith Joung. Depositing organization: Massachusetts General Hospital. Publication: Targeted gene disruption in somatic zebrafish cells using engineered TALENs. Sander JD, Cade L, Khayter C, Reyon D, Peterson RT, Joung JK, Yeh JR. Nat Biotechnol. 2011 Aug 5;29(8):697-8. doi: 10.1038/nbt.1934. PubMed 21822241.
Backbone
  Vector backbone: JDS71
  Backbone manufacturer: Addgene plasmid #32287
  Backbone size w/o insert (bp): 6447
  Vector type: Mammalian Expression ; T7
Growth in bacteria
  Bacterial resistance: Ampicillin, 100 μg/mL
  Growth temperature: 37°C
  Growth strain: XL1 Blue
  Copy number: High Copy
Gene/Insert
  Gene/Insert name: ZebrafishCommunity-nphs2-Right (alt name: nphs2)
  Species: D. rerio (zebrafish)
  Insert size (bp): 1640
  Entrez Gene: nphs2 (a.k.a. nphs2l, si:dkey-171o17.6)
  Promoter: CMV
  Tag / fusion protein: 3X Flag (N terminal on backbone); WT FOKI (C terminal on backbone)
  Cloning method: Restriction Enzyme; 5′ cloning site N/A (destroyed during cloning); 3′ cloning site N/A (destroyed during cloning)
  Sequencing primers: 5′ CMV-F; 3′ BGH-rev
Terms and licenses: Academic/Nonprofit Terms; Industry Terms: Not Available to Industry
Depositor comments: Target binding site: TCCTGTCAGTGGTCATCC It is strongly recommended that users perform a diagnostic digest to verify this plasmid prior to use. For example, a double digest of the plasmid with BamHI and KpnI should result in two bands at 2.3kb and 5.8kb.
How to cite: TAL3129 was a gift from Keith Joung (Addgene plasmid # 41303 ; http://n2t.net/addgene:41303 ; RRID:Addgene_41303)
