[The description below was written by a language model from this plasmid's Addgene catalogue record.]
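Description:
TAL3129 is a TALEN expression plasmid encoding the "right" monomer of a nuclease pair designed against the zebrafish (D. rerio) nphs2 gene. It is built on the JDS71 backbone (about 6.4 kb without insert), a mammalian expression vector that also carries a T7 promoter. It is maintained in E. coli as a high-copy plasmid under ampicillin selection. The record does not name the bacterial origin of replication, and no feature table is provided, so details beyond the catalogue fields cannot be confirmed.

The roughly 1.6 kb insert is not the nphs2 coding sequence. It is an engineered array of TAL effector repeats assembled to recognise a specific 18-nucleotide site within nphs2. It was cloned by restriction enzyme methods that destroyed the junction sites, placing it in frame with elements supplied by the backbone: an N-terminal 3X FLAG epitope tag for detection and a C-terminal wild-type FokI nuclease domain. Because FokI cleaves only as a dimer, this construct is meant to be used with the matching "left" TALEN, which binds the opposite strand nearby, so that the two FokI domains meet over the spacer and make a double-strand break. Error-prone repair of that break can produce disrupting indels.

The CMV promoter drives expression in transfected cells. The T7 designation indicates that the plasmid can also serve as a template for in vitro transcription, which yields mRNA of the kind typically injected into zebrafish embryos. This fits the associated work on targeted gene disruption in somatic zebrafish cells. The flanking sequencing primer sites (CMV forward, BGH reverse) suggest a BGH polyadenylation region downstream of the insert, though the record does not list one explicitly.
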