>Addgene plasmid #41303 | TAL3129 | depositor partial sequence | sequence record 54942 | TAL3129 sequence 2430 bps
TCTAGAGCTAGCACCATGGACTACAAAGACCATGACGGTGATTATAAAGATCATGACATCGATTACAAGG
ATGACGATGACAAGATGGCCCCCAAGAAGAAGAGGAAGGTGGGCATTCACCGCGGGGTACCTATGGTGGA
CTTGAGGACACTCGGTTATTCGCAACAGCAACAGGAGAAAATCAAGCCTAAGGTCAGGAGCACCGTCGCG
CAACACCACGAGGCGCTTGTGGGGCATGGCTTCACTCATGCGCATATTGTCGCGCTTTCACAGCACCCTG
CGGCGCTTGGGACGGTGGCTGTCAAATACCAAGATATGATTGCGGCCCTGCCCGAAGCCACGCACGAGGC
AATTGTAGGGGTCGGTAAACAGTGGTCGGGAGCGCGAGCACTTGAGGCGCTGCTGACTGTGGCGGGTGAG
CTTAGGGGGCCTCCGCTCCAGCTCGACACCGGGCAGCTGCTGAAGATCGCGAAGAGAGGGGGAGTAACAG
CGGTAGAGGCAGTGCACGCCTGGCGCAATGCGCTCACCGGGGCCCCCTTGAACCTGACCCCAGACCAGGT
AGTCGCAATCGCGTCACATGACGGGGGAAAGCAAGCCCTGGAAACCGTGCAAAGGTTGTTGCCGGTCCTT
TGTCAAGACCACGGCCTTACACCGGAGCAAGTCGTGGCCATTGCATCCCACGACGGTGGCAAACAGGCTC
TTGAGACGGTTCAGAGACTTCTCCCAGTTCTCTGTCAAGCCCACGGGCTGACTCCCGATCAAGTTGTAGC
GATTGCGTCCAACGGTGGAGGGAAACAAGCATTGGAGACTGTCCAACGGCTCCTTCCCGTGTTGTGTCAA
GCCCACGGTTTGACGCCTGCACAAGTGGTCGCCATCGCCAACAACAACGGCGGTAAGCAGGCGCTGGAAA
CAGTACAGCGCCTGCTGCCTGTACTGTGCCAGGATCATGGACTGACCCCAGACCAGGTAGTCGCAATCGC
GTCAAACGGAGGGGGAAAGCAAGCCCTGGAAACCGTGCAAAGGTTGTTGCCGGTCCTTTGTCAAGACCAC
GGCCTTACACCGGAGCAAGTCGTGGCCATTGCATCCCACGACGGTGGCAAACAGGCTCTTGAGACGGTTC
AGAGACTTCTCCCAGTTCTCTGTCAAGCCCACGGGCTGACTCCCGATCAAGTTGTAGCGATTGCGTCGAA
CATTGGAGGGAAACAAGCATTGGAGACTGTCCAACGGCTCCTTCCCGTGTTGTGTCAAGCCCACGGTTTG
ACGCCTGCACAAGTGGTCGCCATCGCCAACAACAACGGCGGTAAGCAGGCGCTGGAAACAGTACAGCGCC
TGCTGCCTGTACTGTGCCAGGATCATGGACTGACCCCAGACCAGGTAGTCGCAATCGCGTCAAACGGAGG
GGGAAAGCAAGCCCTGGAAACCGTGCAAAGGTTGTTGCCGGTCCTTTGTCAAGACCACGGCCTTACACCG
GAGCAAGTCGTGGCCATTGCAAATAATAACGGTGGCAAACAGGCTCTTGAGACGGTTCAGAGACTTCTCC
CAGTTCTCTGTCAAGCCCACGGGCTGACTCCCGATCAAGTTGTAGCGATTGCGAATAACAATGGAGGGAA
ACAAGCATTGGAGACTGTCCAACGGCTCCTTCCCGTGTTGTGTCAAGCCCACGGTTTGACGCCTGCACAA
GTGGTCGCCATCGCCTCGAATGGCGGCGGTAAGCAGGCGCTGGAAACAGTACAGCGCCTGCTGCCTGTAC
TGTGCCAGGATCATGGACTGACCCCAGACCAGGTAGTCGCAATCGCGTCACATGACGGGGGAAAGCAAGC
CCTGGAAACCGTGCAAAGGTTGTTGCCGGTCCTTTGTCAAGACCACGGCCTTACACCGGAGCAAGTCGTG
GCCATTGCAAGCAACATCGGTGGCAAACAGGCTCTTGAGACGGTTCAGAGACTTCTCCCAGTTCTCTGTC
AAGCCCACGGGCTGACTCCCGATCAAGTTGTAGCGATTGCGTCCAACGGTGGAGGGAAACAAGCATTGGA
GACTGTCCAACGGCTCCTTCCCGTGTTGTGTCAAGCCCACGGTTTGACGCCTGCACAAGTGGTCGCCATC
GCCAGCCATGATGGCGGTAAGCAGGCGCTGGAAACAGTACAGCGCCTGCTGCCTGTACTGTGCCAGGATC
ATGGACTGACACCCGAACAGGTGGTCGCCATTGCTTCCCACGACGGAGGACGGCCAGCCTTGGAGTCCAT
CGTAGCCCAATTGTCCAGGCCCGATCCCGCGTTGGCTGCGTTAACGAATGACCATCTGGTGGCGTTGGCA
TGTCTTGGTGGACGACCCGCGCTCGATGCAGTCAAAAAGGGTCTGCCTCATGCTCCCGCATTGATCAAAA
GAACCAACCGGCGGATTCCCGAGAGAACTTCCCATCGAGTCGCGGGATCC
