>Addgene plasmid #41303 | TAL3129 | addgene partial sequence | sequence record 56112 | JDS-TALEN-F 5'-TAGGGGTCGGTAAACAGTGG-3'
CTGCTGACTGTGGCGGGTGAGCTTAGGGGGCCTCCGCTCCAGCTCGACACCGGGCAGCTGCTGAAGATCG
CGAAGAGAGGGGGAGTAACAGCGGTAGAGGCAGTGCACGCCTGGCGCAATGCGCTCACCGGGGCCCCCTT
GAACCTGACCCCAGACCAGGTAGTCGCAATCGCGTCACATGACGGGGGAAAGCAAGCCCTGGAAACCGTG
CAAAGGTTGTTGCCGGTCCTTTGTCAAGACCACGGCCTTACACCGGAGCAAGTCGTGGCCATTGCATCCC
ACGACGGTGGCAAACAGGCTCTTGAGACGGTTCAGAGACTTCTCCCAGTTCTCTGTCAAGCCCACGGGCT
GACTCCCGATCAAGTTGTAGCGATTGCGTCCAACGGTGGAGGGAAACAAGCATTGGAGACTGTCCAACGG
CTCCTTCCCGTGTTGTGTCAAGCCCACGGTTTGACGCCTGCACAAGTGGTCGCCATCGCCAACAACAACG
GCGGTAAGCAGGCGCTGGAAACAGTACAGCGCCTGCTGCCTGTACTGTGCCAGGATCATGGACTGACCCC
AGACCAGGTAGTCGCAATCGCGTCAAACGGAGGGGGAAAGCAAGCCCTGGAAACCGTGCAAAGGTTGTTG
CCGGTCCTTTGTCAAGACCACGGCCTTACACCGGAGCAAGTCGTGGCCATTGCATCCCACGACGGTGGCA
AACAGGCTCTTGAGACGGTTCAGAGACTTCTCCCAGTTCTCTGTCAAGCCCACGGGCTGACTCCCGATCA
AGTTGTAGCGATTGCGTCGAACATTGGAGGGAAACAAGCATTGGAGACTGTCCAACGGCTCCTTCCCGTG
TTGTGTCAAGCCCACGGTTTGACGCCTGCACAAGTGGTCGCCATCGCCAACAACAACGGCGGTAAGC
